Addgene plasmid #181976: pLeGO.sgGata1.4.RUNX1A.iG2
Purpose: gene knock out of mouse GATA1, overexpression of 3xFLAG-RUNX1A (human)
Depositing lab: Jan-Henning Klusmann. Depositing organization: Martin-Luther-Universitaet Halle-Wittenberg. Publication: RUNX1 isoform disequilibrium promotes the development of trisomy 21-associated myeloid leukemia. Gialesaki S, Brauer-Hartmann D, Issa H, Bhayadia R, Alejo-Valle O, Verboon L, Schmell AL, Laszig S, Regenyi E, Schuschel K, Labuhn M, Ng M, Winkler R, Ihling C, Sinz A, Glass M, Huttelmaier S, Matzk S, Schmid L, Struwe FJ, Kadel SK, Reinhardt D, Yaspo ML, Heckl D, Klusmann JH. Blood. 2023 Mar 9;141(10):1105-1118. doi: 10.1182/blood.2022017619. PubMed 36493345.
Backbone
  Vector backbone: pLeGO.iG2
  Vector type: Lentiviral
Growth in bacteria
  Bacterial resistance: Ampicillin, 100 μg/mL
  Growth temperature: 37°C
  Growth strain: NEB Stable
  Copy number: High Copy
Gene/Insert 1
  Gene/Insert name: GATA1 gRNA: CCTAGACCAGGAAAATCCAT
  Species: M. musculus (mouse)
  Entrez Gene: Gata1 (a.k.a. Gata-1, Gf-1, eryf1)
  Cloning method: Restriction Enzyme; 5′ cloning site unknown (unknown if destroyed)
Gene/Insert 2
  Gene/Insert name: RUNX1A (alt name: RUNX family transcription factor 1 (RUNX1), transcript variant 3)
  Species: H. sapiens (human)
  Entrez Gene: RUNX1 (a.k.a. AML1, AML1-EVI-1, AMLCR1, CBF2alpha, CBFA2, EVI-1, PEBP2aB, PEBP2alpha)
  Tag / fusion protein: HA (N terminal on insert)
Terms and licenses: Academic/Nonprofit Terms; Industry Terms: Not Available to Industry
How to cite: pLeGO.sgGata1.4.RUNX1A.iG2 was a gift from Jan-Henning Klusmann (Addgene plasmid # 181976 ; http://n2t.net/addgene:181976 ; RRID:Addgene_181976)
