[The description below was written by a language model from this plasmid's Addgene catalogue record and pLannotate feature annotations shown in this document.]
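Description:
pLeGO.sgGata1.4.RUNX1A.iG2 is a third-generation-style HIV-1 lentiviral vector built on the pLeGO.iG2 backbone that combines CRISPR guide RNA expression with cDNA overexpression in one provirus. It is propagated in E. coli as a high-copy plasmid through a ColE1/pUC-type origin and selected with ampicillin (AmpR/β-lactamase). Viral genomic RNA is driven in packaging cells by a CMV enhancer/promoter fused to a truncated 5' LTR. This is followed by the Ψ packaging signal with a gag fragment, the RRE for Rev-dependent nuclear export, and the cPPT/CTS. A WPRE upstream of the truncated 3' LTR enhances transcript stability and expression.

The payload has two parts. A U6 RNA polymerase III promoter drives a single guide RNA targeting mouse Gata1, joined to the S. pyogenes Cas9 scaffold. No Cas9 coding sequence is annotated, so the nuclease must be provided separately, for example by Cas9-expressing cells or a second vector. Downstream, an SFFV promoter, which is strongly active in hematopoietic cells, drives human RUNX1A (RUNX1 transcript variant 3, the short isoform). An EMCV IRES then links EGFP to the same transcript, so transduced cells can be tracked or sorted by green fluorescence. Two same-orientation loxP sites flank the SFFV–RUNX1A–IRES–EGFP cassette, which would permit its excision by Cre.

The record is inconsistent about the epitope tag: the purpose line states 3xFLAG-RUNX1A, whereas the insert field lists an N-terminal HA tag, and neither tag appears in the feature table. The stated use is simultaneous Gata1 knockout and RUNX1A overexpression in mouse cells, in a study of trisomy 21-associated myeloid leukemia.
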