Features (pLannotate 1.2.2; 26 found; start..end, strand, type, name):
     31..83      -  misc_feature   bom (fragment): basis of mobility region from pBR322
    238..617     +  enhancer       CMV enhancer: human cytomegalovirus immediate early enhancer
    618..817     +  promoter       CMV promoter: human cytomegalovirus (CMV) immediate early promoter
    835..1015    +  LTR            5' LTR (truncated): truncated 5' long terminal repeat (LTR) from HIV-1
   1062..1187    +  misc_feature   HIV-1 Ψ: packaging signal of human immunodeficiency virus type 1
   1171..1509    +  CDS            HIV-1 gag (fragment): gag protein from human immunodeficiency virus 1; gag
   1684..1917    +  misc_feature   RRE: The Rev response element (RRE) of HIV-1 allows for Rev-dependent mRNA export from the nucleus to the cytoplasm.
   2294..2394    +  CDS            Rev (fragment): human immunodeficiency virus 1 (HIV-1) Rev protein; rev; enhances nuclear export of unspliced and incompletely spliced viral mRNAs
   2444..2561    +  misc_feature   cPPT/CTS: central polypurine tract and central termination sequence of HIV-1
   2620..2933    +  promoter       U6 promoter: RNA polymerase III promoter for mouse U6 snRNA (Das et al., 1988)
   2974..3041    +  misc_RNA       tracrRNA (fragment): trans-activating CRISPR RNA for the Streptococcus pyogenes CRISPR/Cas9 system
   3047..3072    -  misc_feature   MCS (fragment): pBluescript multiple cloning site
   3107..3140    +  protein_bind   loxP: Cre-mediated recombination occurs in the 8-bp core sequence (GCATACAT). Cre recombinase
   3211..3617    +  promoter       SFFV promoter: spleen focus-forming virus long terminal repeat (LTR) promoter
   3661..4401    +  CDS            RUNX1 (fragment): RUNX1_HUMAN - Also known as AML1, CBFA2. Experimental evidence at protein level: Swiss-Prot protein existence level 1. Isoform AML-1L interferes with the transactivation activity of RUNX1. From Homo sapiens (Human).
   4587..5049    +  misc_feature   IRES: internal ribosome entry site (IRES) of the encephalomyocarditis virus (EMCV)
   5063..5782    +  CDS            EGFP: the original enhanced GFP (Yang et al., 1996) mammalian codon-optimized
   5829..5862    +  protein_bind   loxP: Cre-mediated recombination occurs in the 8-bp core sequence (GCATACAT). Cre recombinase
   5895..5918    +  misc_feature   MCS (fragment): pBluescript multiple cloning site
   5918..6506    +  misc_feature   WPRE: woodchuck hepatitis virus posttranscriptional regulatory element
   6507..6526    +  misc_feature   MCS (fragment): pBluescript multiple cloning site
   6528..7028    +  CDS            nef (fragment): NEF_HV1LA - Experimental evidence at protein level: Swiss-Prot protein existence level 1. Extracellular Nef protein targets CD4(+) T-lymphocytes for apoptosis by interacting with CXCR4 surface receptors. From Human immunodeficiency virus type 1 group M subtype B (isolate Lai) (HIV-1).
   7035..7215    +  LTR            5' LTR (truncated): truncated 5' long terminal repeat (LTR) from HIV-1
   7277..7865    -  rep_origin     ori: high-copy-number ColE1/pMB1/pBR322/pUC origin of replication
   8036..8896    -  CDS            AmpR: β-lactamase; bla; confers resistance to ampicillin, carbenicillin, and related antibiotics
   8897..9001    -  promoter       AmpR promoter: bla
>Addgene plasmid #181976 | pLeGO.sgGata1.4.RUNX1A.iG2 | addgene full sequence | sequence record 358965 | Addgene NGS Result
GTCGACGGATCGGGAGATCTCCCGATCCCCTATGGTGCACTCTCAGTACAATCTGCTCTGATGCCGCATA
GTTAAGCCAGTATCTGCTCCCTGCTTGTGTGTTGGAGGTCGCTGAGTAGTGCGCGAGCAAAATTTAAGCT
ACAACAAGGCAAGGCTTGACCGACAATTGCATGAAGAATCTGCTTAGGGTTAGGCGTTTTGCGCTGCTTC
GCGATGTACGGGCCAGATATACGCGTTGACATTGATTATTGACTAGTTATTAATAGTAATCAATTACGGG
GTCATTAGTTCATAGCCCATATATGGAGTTCCGCGTTACATAACTTACGGTAAATGGCCCGCCTGGCTGA
CCGCCCAACGACCCCCGCCCATTGACGTCAATAATGACGTATGTTCCCATAGTAACGCCAATAGGGACTT
TCCATTGACGTCAATGGGTGGAGTATTTACGGTAAACTGCCCACTTGGCAGTACATCAAGTGTATCATAT
GCCAAGTACGCCCCCTATTGACGTCAATGACGGTAAATGGCCCGCCTGGCATTATGCCCAGTACATGACC
TTATGGGACTTTCCTACTTGGCAGTACATCTACGTATTAGTCATCGCTATTACCATGGTGATGCGGTTTT
GGCAGTACATCAATGGGCGTGGATAGCGGTTTGACTCACGGGGATTTCCAAGTCTCCACCCCATTGACGT
CAATGGGAGTTTGTTTTGGCACCAAAATCAACGGGACTTTCCAAAATGTCGTAACAACTCCGCCCCATTG
ACGCAAATGGGCGGTAGGCGTGTACGGTGGGAGGTCTATATAAGCAGCGCGTTTTGCCTGTACTGGGTCT
CTCTGGTTAGACCAGATCTGAGCCTGGGAGCTCTCTGGCTAACTAGGGAACCCACTGCTTAAGCCTCAAT
AAAGCTTGCCTTGAGTGCTTCAAGTAGTGTGTGCCCGTCTGTTGTGTGACTCTGGTAACTAGAGATCCCT
CAGACCCTTTTAGTCAGTGTGGAAAATCTCTAGCAGTGGCGCCCGAACAGGGACTTGAAAGCGAAAGGGA
AACCAGAGGAGCTCTCTCGACGCAGGACTCGGCTTGCTGAAGCGCGCACGGCAAGAGGCGAGGGGCGGCG
ACTGGTGAGTACGCCAAAAATTTTGACTAGCGGAGGCTAGAAGGAGAGAGATGGGTGCGAGAGCGTCAGT
ATTAAGCGGGGGAGAATTAGATCGCGATGGGAAAAAATTCGGTTAAGGCCAGGGGGAAAGAAAAAATATA
AATTAAAACATATAGTATGGGCAAGCAGGGAGCTAGAACGATTCGCAGTTAATCCTGGCCTGTTAGAAAC
ATCAGAAGGCTGTAGACAAATACTGGGACAGCTACAACCATCCCTTCAGACAGGATCAGAAGAACTTAGA
TCATTATATAATACAGTAGCAACCCTCTATTGTGTGCATCAAAGGATAGAGATAAAAGACACCAAGGAAG
CTTTAGACAAGATAGAGGAAGAGCAAAACAAAAGTAAGACCACCGCACAGCAAGCGGCCGGCCGCTGATC
TTCAGACCTGGAGGAGGAGATATGAGGGACAATTGGAGAAGTGAATTATATAAATATAAAGTAGTAAAAA
TTGAACCATTAGGAGTAGCACCCACCAAGGCAAAGAGAAGAGTGGTGCAGAGAGAAAAAAGAGCAGTGGG
AATAGGAGCTTTGTTCCTTGGGTTCTTGGGAGCAGCAGGAAGCACTATGGGCGCAGCGTCAATGACGCTG
ACGGTACAGGCCAGACAATTATTGTCTGGTATAGTGCAGCAGCAGAACAATTTGCTGAGGGCTATTGAGG
CGCAACAGCATCTGTTGCAACTCACAGTCTGGGGCATCAAGCAGCTCCAGGCAAGAATCCTGGCTGTGGA
AAGATACCTAAAGGATCAACAGCTCCTGGGGATTTGGGGTTGCTCTGGAAAACTCATTTGCACCACTGCT
GTGCCTTGGAATGCTAGTTGGAGTAATAAATCTCTGGAACAGATTTGGAATCACACGACCTGGATGGAGT
GGGACAGAGAAATTAACAATTACACAAGCTTAATACACTCCTTAATTGAAGAATCGCAAAACCAGCAAGA
AAAGAATGAACAAGAATTATTGGAATTAGATAAATGGGCAAGTTTGTGGAATTGGTTTAACATAACAAAT
TGGCTGTGGTATATAAAATTATTCATAATGATAGTAGGAGGCTTGGTAGGTTTAAGAATAGTTTTTGCTG
TACTTTCTATAGTGAATAGAGTTAGGCAGGGATATTCACCATTATCGTTTCAGACCCACCTCCCAACCCC
GAGGGGACCCGACAGGCCCGAAGGAATAGAAGAAGAAGGTGGAGAGAGAGACAGAGACAGATCCATTCGA
TTAGTGAACGGATCGGCACTGCGTGCGCCAATTCTGCAGACAAATGGCAGTATTCATCCACAATTTTAAA
AGAAAAGGGGGGATTGGGGGGTACAGTGCAGGGGAAAGAATAGTAGACATAATAGCAACAGACATACAAA
CTAAAGAATTACAAAAACAAATTACAAAAATTCAAAATTTTCGGGTTTATTACAGGGACAGCAGAGATCC
AGTTTGGTTAGTACCGGGCCCGCTCTAGAGATCCGACGCCGCCATCTCTAGGCCCGCGCCGGCCCCCTCG
CACAGACTTGTGGGAGAAGCTCGGCTACTCCCCTGCCCCGGTTAATTTGCATATAATATTTCCTAGTAAC
TATAGAGGCTTAATGTGCGATAAAAGACAGATAATCTGTTCTTTTTAATACTAGCTACATTTTACATGAT
AGGCTTGGATTTCTATAAGAGATACAAATACTAAATTATTATTTTAAAAAACAGCACAAAAGGAAACTCA
CCCTAACTGTAAAGTAATTGTGTGTTTTGAGACTATAAATATCCCTTGGAGAAAAGCCTTGTTTGCCTAG
ACCAGGAAAATCCATGTTTAAGAGCTATGCTGGAAACAGCATAGCAAGTTTAAATAAGGCTAGTCCGTTA
TCAACTTGAAAAAGTGGCACCGAGTCGGTGCTTTTTCTCGAGGTCGACGGTATCGATAAGCTCGCTTCAC
GAGATTCCAGCAGGTCGAGGGACCTAATAACTTCGTATAGCATACATTATACGAAGTTATATTAAGGGTT
CCAAGCTTAAGCGGCCGGCCGCTGAAAGACCCCACCTGTAGGTTTGGCAAGCTAGCTGCAGTAACGCCAT
TTTGCAAGGCATGGAAAAATACCAAACCAAGAATAGAGAAGTTCAGATCAAGGGCGGGTACATGAAAATA
GCTAACGTTGGGCCAAACAGGATATCTGCGGTGAGCAGTTTCGGCCCCGGCCCGGGGCCAAGAACAGATG
GTCACCGCAGTTTCGGCCCCGGCCCGAGGCCAAGAACAGATGGTCCCCAGATATGGCCCAACCCTCAGCA
GTTTCTTAAGACCCATCAGATGTTTCCAGGCTCCCCCAAGGACCTGAAATGACCCTGCGCCTTATTTGAA
TTAACCAATCAGCCTGCTTCTCGCTTCTGTTCGCGCGCTTCTGCTTCCCGAGCTCTATAAAAGAGCTCAC
AACCCCTCACTCGGCGCGCCAGTCCTCCGATTGACTGAGTCGCCCGGATCCGCCACCATGGGATACCCCT
ACGACGTGCCCGACTACGCCCGTATCCCCGTAGATGCCAGCACGAGCCGCCGCTTCACGCCGCCTTCCAC
CGCGCTGAGCCCAGGCAAGATGAGCGAGGCGTTGCCGCTGGGCGCCCCGGACGCCGGCGCTGCCCTGGCC
GGCAAGCTGAGGAGCGGCGACCGCAGCATGGTGGAGGTGCTGGCCGACCACCCGGGCGAGCTGGTGCGCA
CCGACAGCCCCAACTTCCTCTGCTCCGTGCTGCCTACGCACTGGCGCTGCAACAAGACCCTGCCCATCGC
TTTCAAGGTGGTGGCCCTAGGGGATGTTCCAGATGGCACTCTGGTCACTGTGATGGCTGGCAATGATGAA
AACTACTCGGCTGAGCTGAGAAATGCTACCGCAGCCATGAAGAACCAGGTTGCAAGATTTAATGACCTCA
GGTTTGTCGGTCGAAGTGGAAGAGGGAAAAGCTTCACTCTGACCATCACTGTCTTCACAAACCCACCGCA
AGTCGCCACCTACCACAGAGCCATCAAAATCACAGTGGATGGGCCCCGAGAACCTCGAAGACATCGGCAG
AAACTAGATGATCAGACCAAGCCCGGGAGCTTGTCCTTTTCCGAGCGGCTCAGTGAACTGGAGCAGCTGC
GGCGCACAGCCATGAGGGTCAGCCCACACCACCCAGCCCCCACGCCCAACCCTCGTGCCTCCCTGAACCA
CTCCACTGCCTTTAACCCTCAGCCTCAGAGTCAGATGCAGGAGGAAGACACAGCACCCTGGAGATGTTAA
GAATTCCTGCAGGCCTCGACGAGGGCCGGCGCGCCGCGGCCGCTACGTAAATTCCGCCCCCCCCCCCCNY
CTCCCTCCCCCCCCCCTAACGTTACTGGCCGAAGCCGCTTGGAATAAGGCCGGTGTGCGTTTGTCTATAT
GTTATTTTCCACCATATTGCCGTCTTTTGGCAATGTGAGGGCCCGGAAACCTGGCCCTGTCTTCTTGACG
AGCATTCCTAGGGGTCTTTCCCCTCTCGCCAAAGGAATGCAAGGTCTGTTGAATGTCGTGAAGGAAGCAG
TTCCTCTGGAAGCTTCTTGAAGACAAACAACGTCTGTAGCGACCCTTTGCAGGCAGCGGAACCCCCCACC
TGGCGACAGGTGCCTCTGCGGCCAAAAGCCACGTGTATAAGATACACCTGCAAAGGCGGCACAACCCCAG
TGCCACGTTGTGAGTTGGATAGTTGTGGAAAGAGTCAAATGGCTCTCCTCAAGCGTATTCAACAAGGGGC
TGAAGGATGCCCAGAAGGTACCCCATTGTATGGGATCTGATCTGGGGCCTCGGTGCACATGCTTTACATG
TGTTTAGTCGAGGTTAAAAAAACGTCTAGGCCCCCCGAACCACGGGGACGTGGTTTTCCTTTGAAAAACA
CGATGATAATATGGCCACAACCATGGTGAGCAAGGGCGAGGAGCTGTTCACCGGGGTGGTGCCCATCCTG
GTCGAGCTGGACGGCGACGTAAACGGCCACAAGTTCAGCGTGTCCGGCGAGGGCGAGGGCGATGCCACCT
ACGGCAAGCTGACCCTGAAGTTCATCTGCACCACCGGCAAGCTGCCCGTGCCCTGGCCCACCCTCGTGAC
CACCCTGACCTACGGCGTGCAGTGCTTCAGCCGCTACCCCGACCACATGAAGCAGCACGACTTCTTCAAG
TCCGCCATGCCCGAAGGCTACGTCCAGGAGCGCACCATCTTCTTCAAGGACGACGGCAACTACAAGACCC
GCGCCGAGGTGAAGTTCGAGGGCGACACCCTGGTGAACCGCATCGAGCTGAAGGGCATCGACTTCAAGGA
GGACGGCAACATCCTGGGGCACAAGCTGGAGTACAACTACAACAGCCACAACGTCTATATCATGGCCGAC
AAGCAGAAGAACGGCATCAAGGTGAACTTCAAGATCCGCCACAACATCGAGGACGGCAGCGTGCAGCTCG
CCGACCACTACCAGCAGAACACCCCCATCGGCGACGGCCCCGTGCTGCTGCCCGACAACCACTACCTGAG
CACCCAGTCCGCCCTGAGCAAAGACCCCAACGAGAAGCGCGATCACATGGTCCTGCTGGAGTTCGTGACC
GCCGCCGGGATCACTCTCGGCATGGACGAGCTGTACAAGTAAAGCGGCCGGCCGCCAGCACAGTGGTCGA
AATTCGTCGAGGGACCTAATAACTTCGTATAGCATACATTATACGAAGTTATACATGTTTAAGGGTTCCG
GTTCCACTAGGTACAATTCGATATCAAGCTTATCGATAATCAACCTCTGGATTACAAAATTTGTGAAAGA
TTGACTGGTATTCTTAACTATGTTGCTCCTTTTACGCTATGTGGATACGCTGCTTTAATGCCTTTGTATC
ATGCTATTGCTTCCCGTATGGCTTTCATTTTCTCCTCCTTGTATAAATCCTGGTTGCTGTCTCTTTATGA
GGAGTTGTGGCCCGTTGTCAGGCAACGTGGCGTGGTGTGCACTGTGTTTGCTGACGCAACCCCCACTGGT
TGGGGCATTGCCACCACCTGTCAGCTCCTTTCCGGGACTTTCGCTTTCCCCCTCCCTATTGCCACGGCGG
AACTCATCGCCGCCTGCCTTGCCCGCTGCTGGACAGGGGCTCGGCTGTTGGGCACTGACAATTCCGTGGT
GTTGTCGGGGAAATCATCGTCCTTTCCTTGGCTGCTCGCCTGTGTTGCCACCTGGATTCTGCGCGGGACG
TCCTTCTGCTACGTCCCTTCGGCCCTCAATCCAGCGGACCTTCCTTCCCGCGGCCTGCTGCCGGCTCTGC
GGCCTCTTCCGCGTCTTCGCCTTCGCCCTCAGACGAGTCGGATCTCCCTTTGGGCCGCCTCCCCGCATCG
ATACCGTCGACCTCGATCGAGACCTAGAAAAACATGGAGCAATCACAAGTAGCAATACAGCAGCTACCAA
TGCTGATTGTGCCTGGCTAGAAGCACAAGAGGAGGAGGAGGTGGGTTTTCCAGTCACACCTCAGGTACCT
TTAAGACCAATGACTTACAAGGCAGCTGTAGATCTTAGCCACTTTTTAAAAGAAAAGGGGGGACTGGAAG
GGCTAATTCACTCCCAACGAAGACAAGATATCCTTGATCTGTGGATCTACCACACACAAGGCTACTTCCC
TGATTGGCAGAACTACACACCAGGGCCAGGGATCAGATATCCACTGACCTTTGGATGGTGCTACAAGCTA
GTACCAGTTGAGCAAGAGAAGGTAGAAGAAGCCAATGAAGGAGAGAACACCCGCTTGTTACACCCTGTGA
GCCTGCATGGGATGGATGACCCGGAGAGAGAAGTATTAGAGTGGAGGTTTGACAGCCGCCTAGCATTTCA
TCACATGGCCCGAGAGCTGCATCCGGACTGTACTGGGTCTCTCTGGTTAGACCAGATCTGAGCCTGGGAG
CTCTCTGGCTAACTAGGGAACCCACTGCTTAAGCCTCAATAAAGCTTGCCTTGAGTGCTTCAAGTAGTGT
GTGCCCGTCTGTTGTGTGACTCTGGTAACTAGAGATCCCTCAGACCCTTTTAGTCAGTGTGGAAAATCTC
TAGCAGCATGTGAGCAAAAGGCCAGCAAAAGGCCAGGAACCGTAAAAAGGCCGCGTTGCTGGCGTTTTTC
CATAGGCTCCGCCCCCCTGACGAGCATCACAAAAATCGACGCTCAAGTCAGAGGTGGCGAAACCCGACAG
GACTATAAAGATACCAGGCGTTTCCCCCTGGAAGCTCCCTCGTGCGCTCTCCTGTTCCGACCCTGCCGCT
TACCGGATACCTGTCCGCCTTTCTCCCTTCGGGAAGCGTGGCGCTTTCTCATAGCTCACGCTGTAGGTAT
CTCAGTTCGGTGTAGGTCGTTCGCTCCAAGCTGGGCTGTGTGCACGAACCCCCCGTTCAGCCCGACCGCT
GCGCCTTATCCGGTAACTATCGTCTTGAGTCCAACCCGGTAAGACACGACTTATCGCCACTGGCAGCAGC
CACTGGTAACAGGATTAGCAGAGCGAGGTATGTAGGCGGTGCTACAGAGTTCTTGAAGTGGTGGCCTAAC
TACGGCTACACTAGAAGAACAGTATTTGGTATCTGCGCTCTGCTGAAGCCAGTTACCTTCGGAAAAAGAG
TTGGTAGCTCTTGATCCGGCAAACAAACCACCGCTGGTAGCGGTGGTTTTTTTGTTTGCAAGCAGCAGAT
TACGCGCAGAAAAAAAGGATCTCAAGAAGATCCTTTGATCTTTTCTACGGGGTCTGACGCTCAGTGGAAC
GAAAACTCACGTTAAGGGATTTTGGTCATGAGATTATCAAAAAGGATCTTCACCTAGATCCTTTTAAATT
AAAAATGAAGTTTTAAATCAATCTAAAGTATATATGAGTAAACTTGGTCTGACAGTTACCAATGCTTAAT
CAGTGAGGCACCTATCTCAGCGATCTGTCTATTTCGTTCATCCATAGTTGCCTGACTCCCCGTCGTGTAG
ATAACTACGATACGGGAGGGCTTACCATCTGGCCCCAGTGCTGCAATGATACCGCGAGACCCACGCTCAC
CGGCTCCAGATTTATCAGCAATAAACCAGCCAGCCGGAAGGGCCGAGCGCAGAAGTGGTCCTGCAACTTT
ATCCGCCTCCATCCAGTCTATTAATTGTTGCCGGGAAGCTAGAGTAAGTAGTTCGCCAGTTAATAGTTTG
CGCAACGTTGTTGCCATTGCTACAGGCATCGTGGTGTCACGCTCGTCGTTTGGTATGGCTTCATTCAGCT
CCGGTTCCCAACGATCAAGGCGAGTTACATGATCCCCCATGTTGTGCAAAAAAGCGGTTAGCTCCTTCGG
TCCTCCGATCGTTGTCAGAAGTAAGTTGGCCGCAGTGTTATCACTCATGGTTATGGCAGCACTGCATAAT
TCTCTTACTGTCATGCCATCCGTAAGATGCTTTTCTGTGACTGGTGAGTACTCAACCAAGTCATTCTGAG
AATAGTGTATGCGGCGACCGAGTTGCTCTTGCCCGGCGTCAATACGGGATAATACCGCGCCACATAGCAG
AACTTTAAAAGTGCTCATCATTGGAAAACGTTCTTCGGGGCGAAAACTCTCAAGGATCTTACCGCTGTTG
AGATCCAGTTCGATGTAACCCACTCGTGCACCCAACTGATCTTCAGCATCTTTTACTTTCACCAGCGTTT
CTGGGTGAGCAAAAACAGGAAGGCAAAATGCCGCAAAAAAGGGAATAAGGGCGACACGGAAATGTTGAAT
ACTCATACTCTTCCTTTTTCAATATTATTGAAGCATTTATCAGGGTTATTGTCTCATGAGCGGATACATA
TTTGAATGTATTTAGAAAAATAAACAAATAGGGGTTCCGCGCACATTTCCCCGAAAAGTGCCACCTGAC
